>Addgene plasmid #55525 | mTurquoise-ATG3-C-18 | addgene full sequence | sequence record 335166 | Addgene NGS Result
CGTTACATAACTTACGGTAAATGGCCCGCCTGGCTGACCGCCCAACGACCCCCGCCCATTGACGTCAATA
ATGACGTATGTTCCCATAGTAACGCCAATAGGGACTTTCCATTGACGTCAATGGGTGGAGTATTTACGGT
AAACTGCCCACTTGGCAGTACATCAAGTGTATCATATGCCAAGTACGCCCCCTATTGACGTCAATGACGG
TAAATGGCCCGCCTGGCATTATGCCCAGTACATGACCTTATGGGACTTTCCTACTTGGCAGTACATCTAC
GTATTAGTCATCGCTATTACCATGGTGATGCGGTTTTGGCAGTACATCAATGGGCGTGGATAGCGGTTTG
ACTCACGGGGATTTCCAAGTCTCCACCCCATTGACGTCAATGGGAGTTTGTTTTGGCACCAAAATCAACG
GGACTTTCCAAAATGTCGTAACAACTCCGCCCCATTGACGCAAATGGGCGGTAGGCGTGTACGGTGGGAG
GTCTATATAAGCAGAGCTGGTTTAGTGAACCGTCAGATCCGCTAGCGCTACCGGTCGCCACCATGGTGAG
CAAGGGCGAGGAGCTGTTCACCGGGGTGGTGCCCATCCTGGTCGAGCTGGACGGCGACGTAAACGGCCAC
AAGTTCAGCGTGTCCGGCGAGGGCGAGGGCGATGCCACCTACGGCAAGCTGACCCTGAAGTTCATCTGCA
CCACCGGCAAGCTGCCCGTGCCCTGGCCCACCCTCGTGACCACCCTGTCCTGGGGCGTGCAGTGCTTCGC
CCGCTACCCCGACCACATGAAGCAGCACGACTTCTTCAAGTCCGCCATGCCCGAAGGCTACGTCCAGGAG
CGCACCATCTTCTTCAAGGACGACGGCAACTACAAGACCCGCGCCGAGGTGAAGTTCGAGGGCGACACCC
TGGTGAACCGCATCGAGCTGAAGGGCATCGACTTCAAGGAGGACGGCAACATCCTGGGGCACAAGCTGGA
GTACAACTACATCAGCGACAACGTCTATATCACCGCCGACAAGCAGAAGAACGGCATCAAGGCCAACTTC
AAGATCCGCCACAACATCGAGGACGGCGGCGTGCAGCTCGCCGACCACTACCAGCAGAACACCCCCATCG
GCGACGGCCCCGTGCTGCTGCCCGACAACCACTACCTGAGCACCCAGTCCAAGCTGAGCAAAGACCCCAA
CGAGAAGCGCGATCACATGGTCCTGCTGGAGTTCGTGACCGCCGCCGGGATCACTCTCGGCATGGACGAG
CTGTACAAGTCCGGACTCAGATCTAGTAGCGGAGGTAGCGCATCCGGCGGAAGCGGAGGAAGCCAGAATG
TGATCAACACGGTGAAGGGAAAGGCTCTGGAAGTGGCCGAGTACCTGACCCCGGTCCTCAAGGAATCAAA
ATTTAAGGAAACGGGTGTAATCACTCCAGAAGAGTTTGTGGCAGCTGGAGATCACTTAGTCCACCACTGT
CCAACATGGCAATGGGCTACAGGGGAAGAATTGAAAGTGAAGGCATATCTTCCGACAGACAAACAATTTT
TGGTAACCAAAAATGTTCCATGCTACAAGCGGTGTAAACAGATGGAGTATTCGGATGAATTGGAAGCTAT
CATTGAAGAAGATGATGGTGATGGGGGATGGGTAGATACATATCACAACACAGGTATTACAGGAATTACT
GAAGCAGTTAAGGAGATTACACTGGAAAGCAAGGACAGTATAAAACTCCAAGATTGCTCAGCACTGTGTG
ATGAAGAAGACGAGGAAGATGAAGGGGAAGCTGCAGACATGGAAGAATATGAAGAGAGTGGATTGTTGGA
AACAGATGAGGCTACCCTAGACACAAGGAAAATAGTGGAAGCCTGCAAAGCTAAGGCTGACGCTGGAGGT
GAAGATGCTATTTTACAAACGAGAACATACGATCTGTACATCACTTACGACAAATATTACCAGACACCAC
GGCTATGGTTGTTTGGCTATGATGAGCAACGGCAGCCTTTAACAGTTGAGCACATGTATGAAGACATCAG
TCAAGATCATGTGAAGAAAACAGTGACCATTGAAAACCATCCTCATCTCCCACCACCTCCTATGTGTTCA
GTTCACCCATGCAGGCATGCTGAAGTGATGAAGAAAATTATTGAGACAGTTGCAGAAGGCGGGGGAGAGC
TTGGTGTTCATATGTATCTTTTAATTTTTTTGAAATTTGTTCAAGCTGTCATTCCAACAATAGAATATGA
CTACACAAGACACTTCACAATGTAGGGATCCACCGGATCTAGATAACTGATCATAATCAGCCATACCACA
TTTGTAGAGGTTTTACTTGCTTTAAAAAACCTCCCACACCTCCCCCTGAACCTGAAACATAAAATGAATG
CAATTGTTGTTGTTAACTTGTTTATTGCAGCTTATAATGGTTACAAATAAAGCAATAGCATCACAAATTT
CACAAATAAAGCATTTTTTTCACTGCATTCTAGTTGTGGTTTGTCCAAACTCATCAATGTATCTTAACGC
GTAAATTGTAAGCGTTAATATTTTGTTAAAATTCGCGTTAAATTTTTGTTAAATCAGCTCATTTTTTAAC
CAATAGGCCGAAATCGGCAAAATCCCTTATAAATCAAAAGAATAGACCGAGATAGGGT
[37 nt withheld, positions 2649-2685]
AAAGAACGTGGACTCCAACGTCAAAGG
[49 nt withheld, positions 2713-2761]
T
[91 nt withheld, positions 2763-2853]
G
[124 nt withheld, positions 2855-2978]
CAGGTGGCACTTTTCGGGGAAATGTGCGCGGAACCCCTATTTGTTTATTTTTCTAAATACATTCAAATAT
GTATCCGCTCATGAGACAATAACCCTGATAAATGCTTCAATAATATTGAAAAAGGAAGAGTCCTGAGGCG
GAAAGAACCAGCTGTGGAATGTGTGTCAGTTAGGGTGTGGAAAGTCCCCAGGCTCCCCAGCAGGCAGAAG
TATGCAAAGCATGCATCTCAATTAGTCAGCAACCAGGTGTGGAAAGTCCCCAGGCTCCCCAGCAGGCAGA
AGTATGCAAAGCATGCATCTCAATTAGTCAGCAACCATAGTCCCGCCCCTAACTCCGCCCATCCCGCCCC
TAACTCCGCCCAGTTCCGCCCATTCTCCGCCCCATGGCTGACTAATTTTTTTTATTTATGCAGAGGCCGA
GGCCGCCTCGGCCTCTGAGCTATTCCAGAAGTAGTGAGGAGGCTTTTTTGGAGGCCTAGGCTTTTGCAAA
GATCGATCAAGAGACAGGATGAGGATCGTTTCGCATGATTGAACAAGATGGATTGCACGCAGGTTCTCCG
GCCGCTTGGGTGGAGAGGCTATTCGGCTATGACTGGGCACAACAGACAATCGGCTGCTCTGATGCCGCCG
TGTTCCGGCTGTCAGCGCAGGGGCGCCCGGTTCTTTTTGTCAAGACCGACCTGTCCGGTGCCCTGAATGA
ACTGCAAGACGAGGCAGCGCGGCTATCGTGGCTGGCCACGACGGGCGTTCCTTGCGCAGCTGTGCTCGAC
GTTGTCACTGAAGCGGGAAGGGACTGGCTGCTATTGGGCGAAGTGCCGGGGCAGGATCTCCTGTCATCTC
ACCTTGCTCCTGCCGAGAAAGTATCCATCATGGCTGATGCAATGCGGCGGCTGCATACGCTTGATCCGGC
TACCTGCCCATTCGACCACCAAGCGAAACATCGCATCGAGCGAGCACGTACTCGGATGGAAGCCGGTCTT
GTCGATCAGGATGATCTGGACGAAGAGCATCAGGGGCTCGCGCCAGCCGAACTGTTCGCCAGGCTCAAGG
CGAGCATGCCCGACGGCGAGGATCTCGTCGTGACCCATGGCGATGCCTGCTTGCCGAATATCATGGTGGA
AAATGGCCGCTTTTCTGGATTCATCGACTGTGGCCGGCTGGGTGTGGCGGACCGCTATCAGGACATAGCG
TTGGCTACCCGTGATATTGCTGAAGAGCTTGGCGGCGAATGGGCTGACCGCTTCCTCGTGCTTTACGGTA
TCGCCGCTCCCGATTCGCAGCGCATCGCCTTCTATCGCCTTCTTGACGAGTTCTTCTGAGCGGGACTCTG
GGGTTCGAAATGACCGACCAAGCGACGCCCAACCTGCCATCACGAGATTTCGATTCCACCGCCGCCTTCT
ATGAAAGGTTGGGCTTCGGAATCGTTTTCCGGGACGCCGGCTGGATGATCCTCCAGCGCGGGGATCTCAT
GCTGGAGTTCTTCGCCCACCCTAGGGGGAGGCTAACTGAAACACGGAAGGAGACAATACCGGAAGGAACC
CGCGCTATGACGGCAATAAAAAGACAGAATAAAACGCACGGTGTTGGGTCGTTTGTTCATAAACGCGGGG
TTCGGTCCCAGGGCTGGCACTCTGTCGATACCCCACCGAGACCCCATTGGGGCCAATACGCCCGCGTTTC
TTCCTTTTCCCCACCCCACCCCCCAAGTTCGGGTGAAGGCCCAGGGCTCGCAGCCAACGTCGGGGCGGCA
GGCCCTGCCATAGCCTCAGGTTACTCATATATACTTTAGATTGATTTAAAACTTCATTTTTAATTTAAAA
GGATCTAGGTGAAGATCCTTTTTGATAATCTCATGACCAAAATCCCTTAACGTGAGTTTTCGTTCCACTG
AGCGTCAGACCCCGTAGAAAAGATCAAAGGATCTTCTTGAGATCCTTTTTTTCTGCGCGTAATCTGCTGC
TTGCAAACAAAAAAACCACCGCTACCAGCGGTGGTTTGTTTGCCGGATCAAGAGCTACCAACTCTTTTTC
CGAAGGTAACTGGCTTCAGCAGAGCGCAGATACCAAATACTGTTCTTCTAGTGTAGCCGTAGTTAGGCCA
CCACTTCAAGAACTCTGTAGCACCGCCTACATACCTCGCTCTGCTAATCCTGTTACCAGTGGCTGCTGCC
AGTGGCGATAAGTCGTGTCTTACCGGGTTGGACTCAAGACGATAGTTACCGGATAAGGCGCAGCGGTCGG
GCTGAACGGGGGGTTCGTGCACACAGCCCAGCTTGGAGCGAACGACCTACACCGAACTGAGATACCTACA
GCGTGAGCTATGAGAAAGCGCCACGCTTCCCGAAGGGAGAAAGGCGGACAGGTATCCGGTAAGCGGCAGG
GTCGGAACAGGAGAGCGCACGAGGGAGCTTCCAGGGGGAAACGCCTGGTATCTTTATAGTCCTGTCGGGT
TTCGCCACCTCTGACTTGAGCGTCGATTTTTGTGATGCTCGTCAGGGGGGCGGAGCCTATGGAAAAACGC
CAGCAACGCGGCCTTTTTACGGTTCCTGGCCTTTTGCTGGCCTTTTGCTCACATGTTCTTTCCTGCGTTA
TCCCCTGATTCTGTGGATAACCGTATTACCGCCATGCATTAGTTATTAATAGTAATCAATTACGGGGTCA
TTAGTTCATAGCCCATATATGGAGTTCCG
Features (pLannotate 1.2.2; 15 found; start..end, strand, type, name):
      1..304     +  enhancer       CMV enhancer: human cytomegalovirus immediate early enhancer
    305..508     +  promoter       CMV promoter: human cytomegalovirus (CMV) immediate early promoter
    553..1269    +  CDS            mTurquoise: mTurquoise is a basic (constitutively fluorescent) cyan fluorescent protein published in 2010, derived from Aequorea victoria. It has low acid sensitivity.
   1324..2262    +  CDS            Atg3: ATG3_MOUSE - Also known as Apg3l. Experimental evidence at protein level: Swiss-Prot protein existence level 1. E2 conjugating enzyme required for the cytoplasm to vacuole transport (Cvt), autophagy, and mitochondrial homeostasis. Responsible for the E2-like covalent binding of phosphatidylethanolamine to the C- terminal Gly of ATG8-like proteins (GABARAP, GABARAPL1, GABARAPL2 or MAP1LC3A). The ATG12-ATG5 conjugate plays a role of an E3 and promotes the transfer of ATG8-like proteins from ATG3 to phosphatidylethanolamine (PE). This step is required for the membrane association of ATG8-like pro
   2288..2372    +  CDS            large T antigen (fragment): large T antigen from SV40 (simian virus 40)
   2395..2516    +  polyA_signal   SV40 poly(A) signal: SV40 polyadenylation signal
   2550..2978    -  rep_origin     f1 ori (sequence partly withheld): f1 bacteriophage origin of replication; arrow indicates direction of (+) strand synthesis
   3005..3109    +  promoter       AmpR promoter: bla
   3111..3468    +  promoter       SV40 promoter: SV40 enhancer and early promoter
   3503..4297    +  CDS            NeoR/KanR: aminoglycoside phosphotransferase from Tn5; aph(3')-II (or nptII); confers resistance to neomycin, kanamycin, and G418 (Geneticin®)
   4318..4470    +  CDS            ble (fragment): BLE_KLEPN - Experimental evidence at protein level: Swiss-Prot protein existence level 1. Binding protein with a strong affinity to the bleomycin family of antibiotics. Binds to CL990; an antimitotic-antibiotic compound. From Klebsiella pneumoniae.
   4529..4576    +  polyA_signal   HSV TK poly(A) signal: herpes simplex virus thymidine kinase polyadenylation signal (Cole and Stacy, 1985)
   4667..4683    -  polyA_signal   bGH poly(A) signal (fragment): bovine growth hormone polyadenylation signal
   4905..5493    +  rep_origin     ori: high-copy-number ColE1/pMB1/pBR322/pUC origin of replication
   5608..5667    +  enhancer       CMV enhancer (fragment): human cytomegalovirus immediate early enhancer
