[The description below was written by a language model from this plasmid's Addgene catalogue record and pLannotate feature annotations shown in this document.]
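Description:
mTurquoise-ATG3-C-18 is a mammalian expression plasmid built on the mTurquoise-C1 backbone, a C1-style fluorescent protein fusion vector. It carries mouse Atg3 fused in frame behind the cyan fluorescent protein mTurquoise. The sequenced record is 5,667 nt. It is maintained in E. coli at high copy through a ColE1/pUC-type origin and also contains an f1 phage origin. A single Tn5 aminoglycoside phosphotransferase gene (NeoR/KanR) provides both selections. A bacterial bla-type promoter drives it for kanamycin resistance, and the SV40 enhancer/early promoter drives it for G418 selection of transfected mammalian cells, with an HSV TK polyadenylation signal downstream. The short "ble", bGH poly(A) and SV40 large T antigen fragments in the annotation are probably residual backbone sequence matches rather than functional elements.

The expression cassette consists of the human CMV immediate early enhancer and promoter, the mTurquoise coding sequence, a short gap of about 54 nt that is consistent with the 18-residue linker implied by the name, the Atg3 open reading frame, and an SV40 polyadenylation signal. The fluorescent tag therefore sits at the N terminus of Atg3. Atg3 is the E2-like enzyme that conjugates phosphatidylethanolamine to ATG8-family proteins such as LC3 and GABARAP during autophagosome formation.

The catalogue lists the construct as a localization marker with excitation near 434 nm and emission near 474 nm. Its "membrane receptor" category does not match the annotated function of Atg3. The Entrez aliases given are human-style, whereas the species field and the feature table both indicate mouse. The plasmid is suited to live-cell imaging of Atg3 distribution in studies of autophagy.
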