Addgene plasmid #55525: mTurquoise-ATG3-C-18
Purpose: Localization: Membrane Receptor, Excitation: 434, Emission: 474
Depositing lab: Michael Davidson. Depositing organization: Florida State University, Tallahassee.
Backbone
  Vector backbone: mTurquoise-C1
  Backbone size w/o insert (bp): 4750
  Vector type: Mammalian Expression
  Selectable markers: Neomycin (select with G418)
Growth in bacteria
  Bacterial resistance: Kanamycin, 50 μg/mL
  Growth temperature: 37°C
  Growth strain: DH5alpha
  Copy number: High Copy
Gene/Insert
  Gene/Insert name: ATG3 (alt name: NM_026402.3)
  Species: M. musculus (mouse)
  Entrez Gene: ATG3 (a.k.a. APG3, APG3-LIKE, APG3L, PC3-96, hApg3)
  Promoter: CMV
  Tag / fusion protein: mTurquoise (N terminal on backbone)
  Cloning method: Unknown
  Sequencing primers: 5′ CMV-F; 3′ SV40pA-R
Terms and licenses: Academic/Nonprofit Terms; Industry Terms
Depositor comments: . Excitation = 434; Emission = 474
How to cite: mTurquoise-ATG3-C-18 was a gift from Michael Davidson (Addgene plasmid # 55525 ; http://n2t.net/addgene:55525 ; RRID:Addgene_55525)
